Addgene plasmid #126672: pGEX Shark-tSH2
Purpose: Expression of Shark tandem SH2 domains SNAP tagged for use as FRET reporter
Depositing lab: Ron Vale. Depositing organization: University of California, San Francisco (UCSF). Publication: Spatial control of Draper receptor signaling initiates apoptotic cell engulfment. Williamson AP, Vale RD. J Cell Biol. 2018 Nov 5;217(11):3977-3992. doi: 10.1083/jcb.201711175. Epub 2018 Aug 23. PubMed 30139739.
Backbone
  Vector backbone: pGEX
  Vector type: Bacterial Expression
Growth in bacteria
  Bacterial resistance: Ampicillin, 100 μg/mL
  Growth temperature: 37°C
  Growth strain: DH5alpha
  Copy number: Low Copy
Gene/Insert
  Gene/Insert name: Shark tandem SH2 domains
  Cloning method: Gibson Cloning
  Sequencing primers: 5′ GGGCTGGCAAGCCACGTTTGGTG
Terms and licenses: Academic/Nonprofit Terms; Industry Terms: Not Available to Industry
How to cite: pGEX Shark-tSH2 was a gift from Ron Vale (Addgene plasmid # 126672 ; http://n2t.net/addgene:126672 ; RRID:Addgene_126672)
