[The description below was written by a language model from this plasmid's Addgene catalogue record and pLannotate feature annotations shown in this document.]
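Description:
pGEX Shark-tSH2 is a bacterial expression plasmid of about 6.9 kb, built on the pGEX backbone, for producing a recombinant fusion protein in E. coli. It replicates from a ColE1/pMB1-family origin and is selected with ampicillin through the bla (AmpR) gene and its own promoter. The catalogue lists it as low copy, although only short fragments of rop and the pBR322 bom region are annotated. The backbone also carries lacI under its native promoter, along with leftover lac promoter/operator, lacZα and yciV fragments that are typical pGEX remnants and not functional parts of the payload.

The expression cassette is driven by the strong hybrid tac promoter followed by a lac operator. Transcription is therefore held off by the plasmid-encoded Lac repressor and switched on with IPTG. Three coding segments lie in series on the same strand downstream: Schistosoma japonicum glutathione S-transferase, a SNAP-tag optimized for bacterial expression, and a fragment of the Drosophila melanogaster kinase Shark, which the record describes as its tandem SH2 domains. The insert was assembled by Gibson cloning. GST allows affinity purification on glutathione resin, and the SNAP-tag reacts covalently with benzylguanine derivatives, so the purified protein can be labelled with a chosen fluorophore at a defined site. The table does not annotate any protease site between GST and the rest of the fusion.

The stated purpose is to make SNAP-tagged Shark tandem SH2 domains for use as a FRET reporter. The associated study concerns Draper receptor signaling in apoptotic cell engulfment, but the record does not give the details of the assay.
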