Features (pLannotate 1.2.2; 18 found; start..end, strand, type, name):
     65..93      +  promoter       tac promoter: strong E. coli promoter; hybrid between the trp and lac UV5 promoters
    101..117     +  protein_bind   lac operator: The lac repressor binds to the lac operator to inhibit transcription in E. coli. This inhibition can be relieved by adding lactose or isopropyl-β-D-thiogalactopyranoside (IPTG). lac repressor encoded by lacI
    140..793     +  CDS            GST26_SCHJA: Experimental evidence at protein level: Swiss-Prot protein existence level 1. GST isoenzymes appear to play a central role in the parasite detoxification system. Other functions are also suspected including a role in increasing the solubility of haematin in the parasite gut. From Schistosoma japonicum (Blood fluke).
    833..1378    +  CDS            SNAP-tag®: human O6-alkylguanine-DNA-alkyltransferase variant that forms covalent bonds with benzylguanine derivatives optimized for bacterial expression
   1421..2704    +  CDS            Shark (fragment): SHARK_DROME - Also known as Tk7 From Drosophila melanogaster (Fruit fly).
   2755..2794    +  CDS            rop (fragment): Rop protein, which maintains plasmids at low copy number; rop
   2896..2936    +  misc_feature   bom (fragment): basis of mobility region from pBR322
   3041..3145    +  promoter       AmpR promoter: bla
   3146..4006    +  CDS            AmpR: β-lactamase; bla; confers resistance to ampicillin, carbenicillin, and related antibiotics
   4177..4765    +  rep_origin     ori: high-copy-number ColE1/pMB1/pBR322/pUC origin of replication
   4951..5002    -  misc_feature   bom (fragment): basis of mobility region from pBR322
   5009..5086    +  promoter       lacI promoter: lacI
   5087..6169    +  CDS            lacI: lac repressor; lacI; The lac repressor binds to the lac operator to inhibit transcription in E. coli. This inhibition can be relieved by adding lactose or isopropyl-β-D-thiogalactopyranoside (IPTG).
   6182..6203    +  protein_bind   CAP binding site: CAP binding activates transcription in the presence of cAMP. E. coli catabolite activator protein
   6218..6248    +  promoter       lac promoter: promoter for the E. coli lac operon
   6256..6272    +  protein_bind   lac operator: The lac repressor binds to the lac operator to inhibit transcription in E. coli. This inhibition can be relieved by adding lactose or isopropyl-β-D-thiogalactopyranoside (IPTG). lac repressor encoded by lacI
   6292..6465    +  CDS            lacZα: LacZα fragment of β-galactosidase; lacZ fragment
   6729..6845    -  CDS            yciV (fragment): RNAAM_ECOLI - Also known as trpH From Escherichia coli (strain K12).
>Addgene plasmid #126672 | pGEX Shark-tSH2 | addgene full sequence | sequence record 251783 | Addgene NGS Result
GTTCTGGATAATGTTTTTTGCGCCGACATCATAACGGTTCTGGCAAATATTCTGAAATGAGCTGTTGACA
ATTAATCATCGGCTCGTATAATGTGTGGAATTGTGAGCGGATAACAATTTCACACAGGAAACAGTATTCA
TGTCCCCTATACTAGGTTATTGGAAAATTAAGGGCCTTGTGCAACCCACTCGACTTCTTTTGGAATATCT
TGAAGAAAAATATGAAGAGCATTTGTATGAGCGCGATGAAGGTGATAAATGGCGAAACAAAAAGTTTGAA
TTGGGTTTGGAGTTTCCCAATCTTCCTTATTATATTGATGGTGATGTTAAATTAACACAGTCTATGGCCA
TCATACGTTATATAGCTGACAAGCACAACATGTTGGGTGGTTGTCCAAAAGAGCGTGCAGAGATTTCAAT
GCTTGAAGGAGCGGTTTTGGATATTAGATACGGTGTTTCGAGAATTGCATATAGTAAAGACTTTGAAACT
CTCAAAGTTGATTTTCTTAGCAAGCTACCTGAAATGCTGAAAATGTTCGAAGATCGTTTATGTCATAAAA
CATATTTAAATGGTGATCATGTAACCCATCCTGACTTCATGTTGTATGACGCTCTTGATGTTGTTTTATA
CATGGACCCAATGTGCCTGGATGCGTTCCCAAAATTAGTTTGTTTTAAAAAACGTATTGAAGCTATCCCA
CAAATTGATAAGTACTTGAAATCCAGCAAGTATATAGCATGGCCTTTGCAGGGCTGGCAAGCCACGTTTG
GTGGTGGCGACCATCCTCCAAAATCGGATCTGGAAGTTCTGTTCCAGGGGCCCCTGGGATCCATGGACAA
AGATTGCGAAATGAAACGTACCACCCTGGATAGCCCGCTGGGCAAACTGGAACTGAGCGGCTGCGAACAG
GGCCTGCATGAAATTAAACTGCTGGGTAAAGGCACCAGCGCGGCCGATGCGGTTGAAGTTCCGGCCCCGG
CCGCCGTGCTGGGTGGTCCGGAACCGCTGATGCAGGCGACCGCGTGGCTGAACGCGTATTTTCATCAGCC
GGAAGCGATTGAAGAATTTCCGGTTCCGGCGCTGCATCATCCGGTGTTTCAGCAGGAGAGCTTTACCCGT
CAGGTGCTGTGGAAACTGCTGAAAGTGGTTAAATTTGGCGAAGTGATTAGCTATCAGCAGCTGGCGGCCC
TGGCGGGTAATCCGGCGGCCACCGCCGCCGTTAAAACCGCGCTGAGCGGTAACCCGGTGCCGATTCTGAT
TCCGTGCCATCGTGTGGTTAGCTCTAGCGGTGCGGTTGGCGGTTATGAAGGTGGTCTGGCGGTGAAAGAG
TGGCTGCTGGCCCATGAAGGTCATCGTCTGGGTAAACCGGGTCTGGGAGGTAGCGGTAGCGGTAGCGGTG
GAGGTGGAAGCAGCACTAGAATGAGTCGCGATAGTGATCCCATGAAATGGTACCACGGCAACCTGTCCCG
CGAGGCAGCCGACGAACTGCTAAAGCAGGGTTACGAGGACGGGACATTTCTGGTGCGCGAGAGCAGCACA
GCGGCCGGGGACTTTGTGCTGAGCCTGCTCTGCCAGGGTGAGGTGTGTCACTACCAGGTGCGGCGACATG
GCGGCGAGGACGCCTTCTTCTCCATCGACGACAAGGTACAGACGAAGATCCTGCACGGCCTGGACACGCT
CGTCGACTACTATCAGCAGGCGGCCAACGGTCTGCCCACCAAGCTGACGGTGCCCTTGATCCGCGATCTG
CCGCCGCACAACACTCGCAGCCACGGAGTGACCAATCTGCTGCATCGCGCCACAAGTAAAAACGAGAGCA
AGGTCGTCTTCGAGCTGCTCAAGTGCGGCTATCGGAATTTCGATGCCAAGAATCAGGATGGACAGACGGC
TCTGCATCTGGCTGCACTCCACTCGGACGAGGATATACTGAAACACCTGTTGAATGCAAAGGTCCAGGTC
AACAGCTCCGACTCCTTTGGCTGCCAGCCATTGCACTACGCCGCTCGCTCCAAACCGGCCAGTTTCATAC
GCACACTCATCTCGGCACAGGCCAATGTCCAGGGCAGGAACATCGACAACGGCTATGTGCCGCTGCATGA
GGCTGCCAAGCACGGCAACCTGGAGGCTGTGCAAGAGCTGCTCCTGGCTGAGGCTCCGCCGTTGCCCAGA
ACAAGTTCGGGTGAATTTCCATTCGATCTGGCCAAGGAAGCGGGCCAAACGGCAGTAGAAGAATTCCTGC
TCAATTACAAGCTGCCACCGGCAAATACCACAAGAGACCAGTGGTATCATGGCACTCTGACCAGAGAAGA
GGCAGTAGCCATACTAAAAAAGCATGCCAAGGAGCTATTGGCCAAGCAACCTGAAGTAGACACCTCCGGC
TGCTTTCTGGTTCGCTACTCCGAGTCGCCGGCGGCCTCGGGATTGGTTCTAACATTGCTTAGTGATCAGG
TGGTCAAGAATTTTCGTATTTCGCAAGCTGATCTCTACCAGAATGGTAACAAGGTGCAGTCGGGCGGGTC
CAAGTTTCTGTACATTGATGACGGTCCCTACTGGCCAAGCGTTGAACATCTAATAGCCCACTTCATGCGT
TTCTCGTACGGGTTGCCAGTGAGTCTCAAGTATCCGGTTCCGCCACAGCCCAAGCCAGAGGTGCCATCGT
TTGCCACAATACCTCGATCTAATATGAAGCCAAAAGCAGCATCGTAAGAATTCCCGGGTCGACTCGAGCG
GCCGCATCGTGACTGACTGACGATCTGCCTCGCGCGTTTCGGTGATGACGGTGAAAACCTCTGACACATG
CAGCTCCCGGAGACGGTCACAGCTTGTCTGTAAGCGGATGCCGGGAGCAGACAAGCCCGTCAGGGCGCGT
CAGCGGGTGTTGGCGGGTGTCGGGGCGCAGCCATGACCCAGTCACGTAGCGATAGCGGAGTGTATAATTC
TTGAAGACGAAAGGGCCTCGTGATACGCCTATTTTTATAGGTTAATGTCATGATAATAATGGTTTCTTAG
ACGTCAGGTGGCACTTTTCGGGGAAATGTGCGCGGAACCCCTATTTGTTTATTTTTCTAAATACATTCAA
ATATGTATCCGCTCATGAGACAATAACCCTGATAAATGCTTCAATAATATTGAAAAAGGAAGAGTATGAG
TATTCAACATTTCCGTGTCGCCCTTATTCCCTTTTTTGCGGCATTTTGCCTTCCTGTTTTTGCTCACCCA
GAAACGCTGGTGAAAGTAAAAGATGCTGAAGATCAGTTGGGTGCACGAGTGGGTTACATCGAACTGGATC
TCAACAGCGGTAAGATCCTTGAGAGTTTTCGCCCCGAAGAACGTTTTCCAATGATGAGCACTTTTAAAGT
TCTGCTATGTGGCGCGGTATTATCCCGTGTTGACGCCGGGCAAGAGCAACTCGGTCGCCGCATACACTAT
TCTCAGAATGACTTGGTTGAGTACTCACCAGTCACAGAAAAGCATCTTACGGATGGCATGACAGTAAGAG
AATTATGCAGTGCTGCCATAACCATGAGTGATAACACTGCGGCCAACTTACTTCTGACAACGATCGGAGG
ACCGAAGGAGCTAACCGCTTTTTTGCACAACATGGGGGATCATGTAACTCGCCTTGATCGTTGGGAACCG
GAGCTGAATGAAGCCATACCAAACGACGAGCGTGACACCACGATGCCTGCAGCAATGGCAACAACGTTGC
GCAAACTATTAACTGGCGAACTACTTACTCTAGCTTCCCGGCAACAATTAATAGACTGGATGGAGGCGGA
TAAAGTTGCAGGACCACTTCTGCGCTCGGCCCTTCCGGCTGGCTGGTTTATTGCTGATAAATCTGGAGCC
GGTGAGCGTGGGTCTCGCGGTATCATTGCAGCACTGGGGCCAGATGGTAAGCCCTCCCGTATCGTAGTTA
TCTACACGACGGGGAGTCAGGCAACTATGGATGAACGAAATAGACAGATCGCTGAGATAGGTGCCTCACT
GATTAAGCATTGGTAACTGTCAGACCAAGTTTACTCATATATACTTTAGATTGATTTAAAACTTCATTTT
TAATTTAAAAGGATCTAGGTGAAGATCCTTTTTGATAATCTCATGACCAAAATCCCTTAACGTGAGTTTT
CGTTCCACTGAGCGTCAGACCCCGTAGAAAAGATCAAAGGATCTTCTTGAGATCCTTTTTTTCTGCGCGT
AATCTGCTGCTTGCAAACAAAAAAACCACCGCTACCAGCGGTGGTTTGTTTGCCGGATCAAGAGCTACCA
ACTCTTTTTCCGAAGGTAACTGGCTTCAGCAGAGCGCAGATACCAAATACTGTCCTTCTAGTGTAGCCGT
AGTTAGGCCACCACTTCAAGAACTCTGTAGCACCGCCTACATACCTCGCTCTGCTAATCCTGTTACCAGT
GGCTGCTGCCAGTGGCGATAAGTCGTGTCTTACCGGGTTGGACTCAAGACGATAGTTACCGGATAAGGCG
CAGCGGTCGGGCTGAACGGGGGGTTCGTGCACACAGCCCAGCTTGGAGCGAACGACCTACACCGAACTGA
GATACCTACAGCGTGAGCTATGAGAAAGCGCCACGCTTCCCGAAGGGAGAAAGGCGGACAGGTATCCGGT
AAGCGGCAGGGTCGGAACAGGAGAGCGCACGAGGGAGCTTCCAGGGGGAAACGCCTGGTATCTTTATAGT
CCTGTCGGGTTTCGCCACCTCTGACTTGAGCGTCGATTTTTGTGATGCTCGTCAGGGGGGCGGAGCCTAT
GGAAAAACGCCAGCAACGCGGCCTTTTTACGGTTCCTGGCCTTTTGCTGGCCTTTTGCTCACATGTTCTT
TCCTGCGTTATCCCCTGATTCTGTGGATAACCGTATTACCGCCTTTGAGTGAGCTGATACCGCTCGCCGC
AGCCGAACGACCGAGCGCAGCGAGTCAGTGAGCGAGGAAGCGGAAGAGCGCCTGATGCGGTATTTTCTCC
TTACGCATCTGTGCGGTATTTCACACCGCATAAATTCCGACACCATCGAATGGCGCAAAACCTTTCGCGG
TATGGCATGATAGCGCCCGGAAGAGAGTCAATTCAGGGTGGTGAATGTGAAACCAGTAACGTTATACGAT
GTCGCAGAGTATGCCGGTGTCTCTTATCAGACCGTTTCCCGCGTGGTGAACCAGGCCAGCCACGTTTCTG
CGAAAACGCGGGAAAAAGTGGAAGCGGCGATGGCGGAGCTGAATTACATTCCCAACCGCGTGGCACAACA
ACTGGCGGGCAAACAGTCGTTGCTGATTGGCGTTGCCACCTCCAGTCTGGCCCTGCACGCGCCGTCGCAA
ATTGTCGCGGCGATTAAATCTCGCGCCGATCAACTGGGTGCCAGCGTGGTGGTGTCGATGGTAGAACGAA
GCGGCGTCGAAGCCTGTAAAGCGGCGGTGCACAATCTTCTCGCGCAACGCGTCAGTGGGCTGATCATTAA
CTATCCGCTGGATGACCAGGATGCCATTGCTGTGGAAGCTGCCTGCACTAATGTTCCGGCGTTATTTCTT
GATGTCTCTGACCAGACACCCATCAACAGTATTATTTTCTCCCATGAAGACGGTACGCGACTGGGCGTGG
AGCATCTGGTCGCATTGGGTCACCAGCAAATCGCGCTGTTAGCGGGCCCATTAAGTTCTGTCTCGGCGCG
TCTGCGTCTGGCTGGCTGGCATAAATATCTCACTCGCAATCAAATTCAGCCGATAGCGGAACGGGAAGGC
GACTGGAGTGCCATGTCCGGTTTTCAACAAACCATGCAAATGCTGAATGAGGGCATCGTTCCCACTGCGA
TGCTGGTTGCCAACGATCAGATGGCGCTGGGCGCAATGCGCGCCATTACCGAGTCCGGGCTGCGCGTTGG
TGCGGATATCTCGGTAGTGGGATACGACGATACCGAAGACAGCTCATGTTATATCCCGCCGTTAACCACC
ATCAAACAGGATTTTCGCCTGCTGGGGCAAACCAGCGTGGACCGCTTGCTGCAACTCTCTCAGGGCCAGG
CGGTGAAGGGCAATCAGCTGTTGCCCGTCTCACTGGTGAAAAGAAAAACCACGCTAGCGCCCAATACGCA
AACCGCCTCTCCCCGCGCGTTGGCCGATTCATTAATGCAGCTGGCACGACAGGTTTCCCGACTGGAAAGC
GGGCAGTGAGCGCAACGCAATTAATGTAAGTTAGCTCACTCATTAGGCACCCCAGGCTTTACACTTTATG
CTTCCGGCTCGTATGTTGTGTGGAATTGTGAGCGGATAACAATTTCACACAGGAAACAGCTATGACCATG
ATTACGGATTCACTGGCCGTCGTTTTACAACGTCGTGACTGGGAAAACCCTGGCGTTACCCAACTTAATC
GCCTTGCAGCACATCCCCCTTTCGCCAGCTGGCGTAATAGCGAAGAGGCCCGCACCGATCGCCCTTCCCA
ACAGTTGCGCAGCCTGAATGGCGAATGGCGCTTTGCCTGGTTTCCGGCACCAGAAGCGGTGCCGGAAAGC
TGGCTGGAGTGCGATCTTCCTGAGGCCGATACTGTCGTCGTCCCCTCAAACTGGCAGATGCACGGTTACG
ATGCGCCCATCTACACCAACGTGACCTATCCCATTACGGTCAATCCGCCGTTTGTTCCCACGGAGAATCC
GACGGGTTGTTACTCGCTCACATTTAATGTTGATGAAAGCTGGCTACAGGAAGGCCAGACGCGAATTATT
TTTGATGGCGTTGGAATTAGCTTATCGACTGCACGGTGCACCAATGCTTCTGGCGTCAGGCAGCCATCGG
AAGCTGTGGTATGGCTGTGCAGGTCGTAAATCACTGCATAATTCGTGTCGCTCAAGGCGCACTCCC
