>Addgene plasmid #126672 | pGEX Shark-tSH2 | depositor partial sequence | sequence record 246072 | partial insert sequence
ATCGGATCTGGAGTTCTGTTCCAGGGGCCCCTGGGATCCATGGACAAAGATTGCGAAATGAAACGTACCA
CCCTGGATAGCCCGCTGGGCAAACTGGAACTGAGCGGCTGCGAACAGGGCCTGCATGAAATTAAACTGCT
GGGTAAAGGCACCAGCGCGGCCGATGCGGTTGAAGTTCCGGCCCCGGCCGCCGTGCTGGGTGGTCCGGAA
CCGCTGATGCAGGCGACCGCGTGGCTGAACGCGTATTTTCATCAGCCGGAAGCGATTGAAGAATTTCCGG
TTCCGGCGCTGCATCATCCGGTGTTTCAGCAGGAGAGCTTTACCCGTCAGGTGCTGTGGAAACTGCTGAA
AGTGGTTAAATTTGGCGAAGTGATTAGCTATCAGCAGCTGGCGGCCCTGGCGGGTAATCCGGCGGCCACC
GCCGCCGTTAAAACCGCGCTGAGCGGTAACCCGGTGCCGATTCTGATTCCGTGCCATCGTGTGGTTAGCT
CTAGCGGTGCGGTTGGCGGTTATGAAGGTGGTCTGGCGGTGAAAGAGTGGCTGCTGGCCCATGAAGGTCA
TCGTCTGGGTAAACCGGGTCTGGGAGGTAGCGGTAGCGGTAGCGGTGGAGGTGGAAGCAGCACTAGAATG
AGTCGCGATAGTGATCCCATGAAATGGTACCACGGCAACCTGTCCCGCGAGGCAGCCGACGAACTGCTAA
AGCAGGGTTACGAGGACGGGACATTTCTGGTGCGCGAGAGCAGCACAGCGGCCGGGGACTTTGTGCTGAG
CCTGCTCTGCCAGGGTGAGGTGTGTCACTACCAGGTGCGGCGACATGGCGGCGAGGACGCCTTCTTCTCC
ATCGACGACAAGGTACAGACGAAGATCCTGCACGGC
